Addgene plasmid #204362: hKCNQ3(WT).ires.mCherry-pcDNA3
Purpose: Heterologous expression in mammalian cell lines or Xenopus oocyte (T7 RNA pol)
Depositing lab: Aguan Wei. Publication: Human KCNQ5 de novo mutations underlie epilepsy and intellectual disability. Wei AD, Wakenight P, Zwingman TA, Bard AM, Sahai N, Willemsen MH, Schelhaas HJ, Stegmann APA, Verhoeven JS, de Man SA, Wessels MW, Kleefstra T, Shinde DN, Helbig KL, Basinger A, Wagner VF, Rodriguez-Buritica D, Bryant E, Millichap JJ, Millen KJ, Dobyns WB, Ramirez JM, Kalume FK. J Neurophysiol. 2022 Jul 1;128(1):40-61. doi: 10.1152/jn.00509.2021. Epub 2022 May 18. PubMed 35583973.
Backbone
  Vector backbone: pcDNA3
  Vector type: Mammalian Expression
Growth in bacteria
  Bacterial resistance: Ampicillin, 100 μg/mL
  Growth temperature: 37°C
  Growth strain: DH5alpha
  Copy number: High Copy
Gene/Insert
  Gene/Insert name: KCNQ3
  Species: H. sapiens (human)
  GenBank ID: NM_004519.4
  Entrez Gene: KCNQ3 (a.k.a. BFNC2, EBN2, KV7.3)
  Promoter: CMV/T7 RNApol
  Cloning method: Gibson Cloning
Terms and licenses: Academic/Nonprofit Terms; Industry Terms: Not Available to Industry
Depositor comments: KCNQ3-202 splice variant (Ensembl).
How to cite: hKCNQ3(WT).ires.mCherry-pcDNA3 was a gift from Aguan Wei (Addgene plasmid # 204362 ; http://n2t.net/addgene:204362 ; RRID:Addgene_204362)
