[The description below was written by a language model from this plasmid's Addgene catalogue record and pLannotate feature annotations shown in this document.]
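Description:
hKCNQ3(WT).ires.mCherry-pcDNA3 is a mammalian expression plasmid of about 9.5 kb built on a pcDNA3-type backbone. It carries the wild-type human KCNQ3 (Kv7.3) coding sequence, noted by the depositor as the KCNQ3-202 splice variant. It is propagated in E. coli through a high-copy ColE1/pUC-type origin with ampicillin selection from the bla gene, and it also contains an f1 origin. The annotated mammalian selection cassette is an SV40 early promoter driving a hygromycin resistance gene, followed by a short ble fragment and the SV40 polyadenylation signal. This differs from the neomycin marker usually associated with pcDNA3, so the backbone appears to be a hygromycin-bearing variant. The small fragments called as truncated HIV-1 LTR, bom, lacI and SV40 promoter look like backbone remnants or short sequence matches rather than working elements.

The expression unit starts with the CMV immediate-early enhancer and promoter, followed by a T7 promoter just upstream of the KCNQ3 open reading frame. Downstream lie a residual attB2 Gateway site, an EMCV IRES, mCherry, and the bGH polyadenylation signal. This bicistronic design yields a single transcript from which the untagged channel subunit and the red fluorescent protein are translated separately, so mCherry fluorescence marks transfected cells without altering the channel protein. The CMV promoter supports heterologous expression in mammalian cell lines. The T7 promoter allows in vitro transcription of RNA for expression in Xenopus oocytes, which matches the stated purpose. KCNQ3 co-assembles with KCNQ2 or KCNQ5 to form M-current-type potassium channels. The plasmid comes from a study of human KCNQ5 mutations in epilepsy and intellectual disability, so a role as a co-expressed partner subunit is plausible, though the record does not state this.
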