Features (pLannotate 1.2.2; 23 found; start..end, strand, type, name):
    171..1031    -  CDS            AmpR: β-lactamase; bla; confers resistance to ampicillin, carbenicillin, and related antibiotics
   1032..1136    -  promoter       AmpR promoter: bla
   1195..1247    -  misc_feature   bom (fragment): basis of mobility region from pBR322
   1402..1781    +  enhancer       CMV enhancer: human cytomegalovirus immediate early enhancer
   1782..1985    +  promoter       CMV promoter: human cytomegalovirus (CMV) immediate early promoter
   1981..2014    +  LTR            5' LTR (truncated) (fragment): truncated 5' long terminal repeat (LTR) from HIV-1
   2030..2048    +  promoter       T7 promoter: promoter for bacteriophage T7 RNA polymerase
   2111..4726    +  CDS            KCNQ3: KCNQ3_HUMAN - Experimental evidence at protein level: Swiss-Prot protein existence level 1. Associates with KCNQ2 or KCNQ5 to form a potassium channel with essentially identical properties to the channel underlying the native M-current, a slowly activating and deactivating potassium conductance which plays a critical role in determining the subthreshold electrical excitability of neurons as well as the responsiveness to synaptic inputs. Therefore, it is important in the regulation of neuronal excitability. From Homo sapiens (Human).
   4758..4782    -  protein_bind   attB2: mutant version of attB; recombination site for the Gateway® BP reaction BP Clonase™
   4797..5370    +  misc_feature   IRES: internal ribosome entry site (IRES) of the encephalomyocarditis virus (EMCV)
   5372..6079    +  CDS            mCherry: mCherry is a basic (constitutively fluorescent) red fluorescent protein published in 2004, derived from Discosoma sp.. It is reported to be a very rapidly-maturing monomer with low acid sensitivity.
   6123..6347    +  polyA_signal   bGH poly(A) signal: bovine growth hormone polyadenylation signal
   6351..6372    +  promoter       SV40 promoter (fragment): SV40 enhancer and early promoter
   6393..6821    +  rep_origin     f1 ori (sequence partly withheld): f1 bacteriophage origin of replication; arrow indicates direction of (+) strand synthesis
   6835..7164    +  promoter       SV40 promoter: SV40 enhancer and early promoter
   7213..8238    +  CDS            HygR: aminoglycoside phosphotransferase from E. coli; aph(4)-Ia; confers resistance to hygromycin
   8248..8373    +  CDS            ble (fragment): BLE_KLEPN - Experimental evidence at protein level: Swiss-Prot protein existence level 1. Binding protein with a strong affinity to the bleomycin family of antibiotics. Binds to CL990; an antimitotic-antibiotic compound. From Klebsiella pneumoniae.
   8368..8489    +  polyA_signal   SV40 poly(A) signal: SV40 polyadenylation signal
   8562..8578    -  protein_bind   lac operator: The lac repressor binds to the lac operator to inhibit transcription in E. coli. This inhibition can be relieved by adding lactose or isopropyl-β-D-thiogalactopyranoside (IPTG). lac repressor encoded by lacI
   8586..8616    -  promoter       lac promoter: promoter for the E. coli lac operon
   8631..8652    -  protein_bind   CAP binding site: CAP binding activates transcription in the presence of cAMP. E. coli catabolite activator protein
   8665..8757    -  CDS            lacI (fragment): lac repressor; lacI; The lac repressor binds to the lac operator to inhibit transcription in E. coli. This inhibition can be relieved by adding lactose or isopropyl-β-D-thiogalactopyranoside (IPTG).
   8940..9528    -  rep_origin     ori: high-copy-number ColE1/pMB1/pBR322/pUC origin of replication
>Addgene plasmid #204362 | hKCNQ3(WT).ires.mCherry-pcDNA3 | addgene full sequence | sequence record 404008 | Addgene NGS Result
GAAGATCCTTTGATCTTTTCTACGGGGTCTGACGCTCAGTGGAACGAAAACTCACGTTAAGGGATTTTGG
TCATGAGATTATCAAAAAGGATCTTCACCTAGATCCTTTTAAATTAAAAATGAAGTTTTAAATCAATCTA
AAGTATATATGAGTAAACTTGGTCTGACAGTTACCAATGCTTAATCAGTGAGGCACCTATCTCAGCGATC
TGTCTATTTCGTTCATCCATAGTTGCCTGACTCCCCGTCGTGTAGATAACTACGATACGGGAGGGCTTAC
CATCTGGCCCCAGTGCTGCAATGATACCGCGAGACCCACGCTCACCGGCTCCAGATTTATCAGCAATAAA
CCAGCCAGCCGGAAGGGCCGAGCGCAGAAGTGGTCCTGCAACTTTATCCGCCTCCATCCAGTCTATTAAT
TGTTGCCGGGAAGCTAGAGTAAGTAGTTCGCCAGTTAATAGTTTGCGCAACGTTGTTGCCATTGCTACAG
GCATCGTGGTGTCACGCTCGTCGTTTGGTATGGCTTCATTCAGCTCCGGTTCCCAACGATCAAGGCGAGT
TACATGATCCCCCATGTTGTGCAAAAAAGCGGTTAGCTCCTTCGGTCCTCCGATCGTTGTCAGAAGTAAG
TTGGCCGCAGTGTTATCACTCATGGTTATGGCAGCACTGCATAATTCTCTTACTGTCATGCCATCCGTAA
GATGCTTTTCTGTGACTGGTGAGTACTCAACCAAGTCATTCTGAGAATAGTGTATGCGGCGACCGAGTTG
CTCTTGCCCGGCGTCAATACGGGATAATACCGCGCCACATAGCAGAACTTTAAAAGTGCTCATCATTGGA
AAACGTTCTTCGGGGCGAAAACTCTCAAGGATCTTACCGCTGTTGAGATCCAGTTCGATGTAACCCACTC
GTGCACCCAACTGATCTTCAGCATCTTTTACTTTCACCAGCGTTTCTGGGTGAGCAAAAACAGGAAGGCA
AAATGCCGCAAAAAAGGGAATAAGGGCGACACGGAAATGTTGAATACTCATACTCTTCCTTTTTCAATAT
TATTGAAGCATTTATCAGGGTTATTGTCTCATGAGCGGATACATATTTGAATGTATTTAGAAAAATAAAC
AAATAGGGGTTCCGCGCACATTTCCCCGAAAAGTGCCACCTGACGTCGACGGATCGGGAGATCTCCCGAT
CCCCTATGGTGCACTCTCAGTACAATCTGCTCTGATGCCGCATAGTTAAGCCAGTATCTGCTCCCTGCTT
GTGTGTTGGAGGTCGCTGAGTAGTGCGCGAGCAAAATTTAAGCTACAACAAGGCAAGGCTTGACCGACAA
TTGCATGAAGAATCTGCTTAGGGTTAGGCGTTTTGCGCTGCTTCGCGATGTACGGGCCAGATATACGCGT
TGACATTGATTATTGACTAGTTATTAATAGTAATCAATTACGGGGTCATTAGTTCATAGCCCATATATGG
AGTTCCGCGTTACATAACTTACGGTAAATGGCCCGCCTGGCTGACCGCCCAACGACCCCCGCCCATTGAC
GTCAATAATGACGTATGTTCCCATAGTAACGCCAATAGGGACTTTCCATTGACGTCAATGGGTGGAGTAT
TTACGGTAAACTGCCCACTTGGCAGTACATCAAGTGTATCATATGCCAAGTACGCCCCCTATTGACGTCA
ATGACGGTAAATGGCCCGCCTGGCATTATGCCCAGTACATGACCTTATGGGACTTTCCTACTTGGCAGTA
CATCTACGTATTAGTCATCGCTATTACCATGGTGATGCGGTTTTGGCAGTACATCAATGGGCGTGGATAG
CGGTTTGACTCACGGGGATTTCCAAGTCTCCACCCCATTGACGTCAATGGGAGTTTGTTTTGGCACCAAA
ATCAACGGGACTTTCCAAAATGTCGTAACAACTCCGCCCCATTGACGCAAATGGGCGGTAGGCGTGTACG
GTGGGAGGTCTATATAAGCAGAGCTCTCTGGCTAACTAGAGAACCCACTGCTTACTGGCTTATCGAAATT
AATACGACTCACTATAGGGAGACCCAAGCTGGCTAGCGTTTAAACTTAAGCTTGGTACCGAGCTCGGATC
CGCCGCCACCATGGGGCTCAAGGCGCGCAGGGCGGCGGGGGCGGCTGGCGGCGGCGGCGACGGGGGCGGC
GGAGGCGGCGGGGCGGCTAACCCAGCCGGAGGGGACGCGGCGGCGGCCGGCGACGAGGAGCGGAAAGTGG
GGCTGGCGCCCGGCGACGTGGAGCAAGTCACCTTGGCGCTCGGGGCCGGAGCCGACAAAGACGGGACCCT
GCTGCTGGAGGGCGGCGGCCGCGACGAGGGGCAGCGGAGGACCCCGCAGGGCATCGGGCTCCTGGCCAAG
ACCCCGCTGAGCCGCCCAGTCAAGAGAAACAACGCCAAGTACCGGCGCATCCAAACTTTGATCTACGACG
CCCTGGAGAGACCGCGGGGCTGGGCGCTGCTTTACCACGCGTTGGTGTTCCTGATTGTCCTGGGGTGCTT
GATTCTGGCTGTCCTGACCACATTCAAGGAGTATGAGACTGTCTCGGGAGACTGGCTTCTGTTACTGGAG
ACATTTGCTATTTTCATCTTTGGAGCCGAGTTTGCTTTGAGGATCTGGGCTGCTGGATGTTGCTGCCGAT
ACAAAGGCTGGCGGGGCCGACTGAAGTTTGCCAGGAAGCCCCTGTGCATGTTGGACATCTTTGTGCTGAT
TGCCTCTGTGCCAGTGGTTGCTGTGGGAAACCAAGGCAATGTTCTGGCCACCTCCCTGCGAAGCCTGCGC
TTCCTGCAGATCCTGCGCATGCTGCGGATGGACCGGAGAGGTGGCACCTGGAAGCTTCTGGGCTCAGCCA
TCTGTGCCCACAGCAAAGAACTCATCACGGCCTGGTACATCGGTTTCCTGACACTCATCCTTTCTTCATT
TCTTGTCTACCTGGTTGAGAAAGACGTCCCAGAGGTGGATGCACAAGGAGAGGAGATGAAAGAGGAGTTT
GAGACCTATGCAGATGCCCTGTGGTGGGGCCTGATCACACTGGCCACCATTGGCTATGGAGACAAGACAC
CCAAAACGTGGGAAGGCCGTCTGATTGCCGCCACCTTTTCCTTAATTGGCGTCTCCTTTTTTGCCCTTCC
AGCGGGCATCCTGGGGTCCGGGCTGGCCCTCAAGGTGCAGGAGCAACACCGTCAGAAGCACTTTGAGAAA
AGGAGGAAGCCAGCTGCTGAGCTCATTCAGGCTGCCTGGAGGTATTATGCTACCAACCCCAACAGGATTG
ACCTGGTGGCGACATGGAGATTTTATGAATCAGTCGTCTCTTTTCCTTTCTTCAGGAAAGAACAGCTGGA
GGCAGCATCCAGCCAAAAGCTGGGTCTCTTGGATCGGGTTCGCCTTTCTAATCCTCGTGGTAGCAATACT
AAAGGAAAGCTATTTACCCCTCTGAATGTAGATGCCATAGAAGAAAGTCCTTCTAAAGAACCAAAGCCTG
TTGGCTTAAACAATAAAGAGCGTTTCCGCACGGCCTTCCGCATGAAAGCCTACGCTTTCTGGCAGAGTTC
TGAAGATGCCGGGACAGGTGACCCCATGGCGGAAGACAGGGGCTATGGGAATGACTTCCCCATCGAAGAC
ATGATCCCCACCCTGAAGGCCGCCATCCGAGCCGTCAGAATTCTACAATTCCGTCTCTATAAAAAAAAAT
TCAAGGAGACTTTGAGGCCTTACGATGTGAAGGATGTGATTGAGCAGTATTCTGCCGGGCATCTCGACAT
GCTTTCCAGGATAAAGTACCTTCAGACGAGAATAGATATGATTTTCACCCCTGGACCTCCCTCCACGCCA
AAACACAAGAAGTCTCAGAAAGGGTCAGCATTCACCTTCCCATCCCAGCAATCTCCCAGGAATGAACCAT
ATGTAGCCAGACCATCCACATCAGAAATCGAAGACCAAAGCATGATGGGGAAGTTTGTAAAAGTTGAAAG
ACAGGTTCAGGACATGGGGAAGAAGCTGGACTTCCTCGTGGATATGCACATGCAACACATGGAACGGTTG
CAGGTGCAGGTCACGGAGTATTACCCAACCAAGGGCACCTCCTCGCCAGCTGAAGCAGAGAAGAAGGAGG
ACAACAGGTATTCCGATTTGAAAACCATCATCTGCAACTATTCTGAGACAGGCCCCCCGGAACCACCCTA
CAGCTTCCACCAGGTGACCATTGACAAAGTCAGCCCCTATGGGTTTTTTGCACATGACCCTGTGAACCTG
CCCCGAGGGGGACCCAGTTCTGGAAAGGTTCAGGCAACTCCTCCTTCCTCAGCAACAACGTATGTGGAGA
GGCCCACGGTCCTGCCTATCTTGACTCTTCTCGACTCCCGAGTGAGCTGCCACTCCCAGGCTGACCTGCA
GGGCCCCTACTCGGACCGAATCTCCCCCCGGCAGAGACGTAGCATCACGCGAGACAGTGACACACCTCTG
TCCCTGATGTCGGTCAACCACGAGGAGCTGGAGAGGTCTCCAAGTGGCTTCAGCATCTCCCAGGACAGAG
ATGATTATGTGTTCGGCCCCAATGGGGGGTCGAGCTGGATGAGGGAGAAGCGGTACCTCGCCGAGGGTGA
GACGGACACAGACACGGACCCCTTCACGCCCAGCGGCTCCATGCCTCTGTCGTCCACAGGGGATGGGATT
TCTGATTCAGTATGGACCCCTTCCAATAAGCCCATTTAACTCGAGATCGATTGTTAACGGCGCGCCGACC
CAGCTTTCTTGTACAAAGTGGTTGATGGCAATTCCGCCCCTCTCCCTCCCCCCCCCCTAACGTTACTGGC
CGAAGCCGCTTGGAATAAGGCCGGTGTGCGTTTGTCTATATGTTATTTTCCACCATATTGCCGTCTTTTG
GCAATGTGAGGGCCCGGAAACCTGGCCCTGTCTTCTTGACGAGCATTCCTAGGGGTCTTTCCCCTCTCGC
CAAAGGAATGCAAGGTCTGTTGAATGTCGTGAAGGAAGCAGTTCCTCTGGAAGCTTCTTGAAGACAAACA
ACGTCTGTAGCGACCCTTTGCAGGCAGCGGAACCCCCCACCTGGCAACAGGTGCCTCTGCGGCCAAAAGC
CACGTGTATAAGATACACCTGCAAAGGCGGCACAACCCCAGTGCCACGTTGTGAGTTGGATAGTTGTGGA
AAGAGTCAAATGGCTCTCCTCAAGCGTATTCAACAAGGGGCTGAAGGATGCCCAGAAGGTACCCCATTGT
ATGGGATCTGATCTGGGGCCTCGGTGCACATGCTTTACATGTGTTTAGTCGAGGTTAAAAAAACGTCTAG
GCCCCCCGAACCACGGGGACGTGGTTTTCCTTTGAAAAACACGATGATAATATGGTGAGCAAGGGCGAGG
AGGATAACATGGCCATCATCAAGGAGTTCATGCGCTTCAAGGTGCACATGGAGGGCTCCGTGAACGGCCA
CGAGTTCGAGATCGAGGGCGAGGGCGAGGGCCGCCCCTACGAGGGCACCCAGACCGCCAAGCTGAAGGTG
ACCAAGGGTGGCCCCCTGCCCTTCGCCTGGGACATCCTGTCCCCTCAGTTCATGTACGGCTCCAAGGCCT
ACGTGAAGCACCCCGCCGACATCCCCGACTACTTGAAGCTGTCCTTCCCCGAGGGCTTCAAGTGGGAGCG
CGTGATGAACTTCGAGGACGGCGGCGTGGTGACCGTGACCCAGGACTCCTCCCTGCAGGACGGCGAGTTC
ATCTACAAGGTGAAGCTGCGCGGCACCAACTTCCCCTCCGACGGCCCCGTAATGCAGAAGAAGACCATGG
GCTGGGAGGCCTCCTCCGAGCGGATGTACCCCGAGGACGGCGCCCTGAAGGGCGAGATCAAGCAGAGGCT
GAAGCTGAAGGACGGCGGCCACTACGACGCTGAGGTCAAGACCACCTACAAGGCCAAGAAGCCCGTGCAG
CTGCCCGGCGCCTACAACGTCAACATCAAGTTGGACATCACCTCCCACAACGAGGACTACACCATCGTGG
AACAGTACGAACGCGCCGAGGGCCGCCACTCCACCGGCGGCATGGACGAGCTGTACAAGTAACCGTCTAG
AGGGCCCGTTTAAACCCGCTGATCAGCCTCGACTGTGCCTTCTAGTTGCCAGCCATCTGTTGTTTGCCCC
TCCCCCGTGCCTTCCTTGACCCTGGAAGGTGCCACTCCCACTGTCCTTTCCTAATAAAATGAGGAAATTG
CATCGCATTGTCTGAGTAGGTGTCATTCTATTCTGGGGGGTGGGGTGGGGCAGGACAGCAAGGGGGAGGA
TTGGGAAGACAATAGCAGGCATGCTGGGGATGCGGTGGGCTCTATGGCTTCTGAGGCGGAAAGAACCAGC
TGGGGCTCTAGGGGGTATCCCC
[124 nt withheld, positions 6393-6516]
C
[91 nt withheld, positions 6518-6608]
A
[49 nt withheld, positions 6610-6658]
CCTTTGACGTTGGAGTCCACGTTCTTT
[37 nt withheld, positions 6686-6722]
ACCCTATCTCGGTCTATTCTTTTGATTTATAAGGGATTTTGCCGATTTCGGCCTATTGGTTAAAAAATGA
GCTGATTTAACAAAAATTTAACGCGAATTAATTCTGTGGAATGTGTGTCAGTTAGGGTGTGGAAAGTCCC
CAGGCTCCCCAGCAGGCAGAAGTATGCAAAGCATGCATCTCAATTAGTCAGCAACCAGGTGTGGAAAGTC
CCCAGGCTCCCCAGCAGGCAGAAGTATGCAAAGCATGCATCTCAATTAGTCAGCAACCATAGTCCCGCCC
CTAACTCCGCCCATCCCGCCCCTAACTCCGCCCAGTTCCGCCCATTCTCCGCCCCATGGCTGACTAATTT
TTTTTATTTATGCAGAGGCCGAGGCCGCCTCTGCCTCTGAGCTATTCCAGAAGTAGTGAGGAGGCTTTTT
TGGAGGCCTAGGCTTTTGCAAAAAGCTCCCGGGAGCTTGTATATCCATTTTCGGATCTGATCAGCACGTG
ATGAAAAAGCCTGAACTCACCGCGACGTCTGTCGAGAAGTTTCTGATCGAAAAGTTCGACAGCGTCTCCG
ACCTGATGCAGCTCTCGGAGGGCGAAGAATCTCGTGCTTTCAGCTTCGATGTAGGAGGGCGTGGATATGT
CCTGCGGGTAAATAGCTGCGCCGATGGTTTCTACAAAGATCGTTATGTTTATCGGCACTTTGCATCGGCC
GCGCTCCCGATTCCGGAAGTGCTTGACATTGGGGAATTCAGCGAGAGCCTGACCTATTGCATCTCCCGCC
GTGCACAGGGTGTCACGTTGCAAGACCTGCCTGAAACCGAACTGCCCGCTGTTCTGCAGCCGGTCGCGGA
GGCCATGGATGCGATCGCTGCGGCCGATCTTAGCCAGACGAGCGGGTTCGGCCCATTCGGACCGCAAGGA
ATCGGTCAATACACTACATGGCGTGATTTCATATGCGCGATTGCTGATCCCCATGTGTATCACTGGCAAA
CTGTGATGGACGACACCGTCAGTGCGTCCGTCGCGCAGGCTCTCGATGAGCTGATGCTTTGGGCCGAGGA
CTGCCCCGAAGTCCGGCACCTCGTGCACGCGGATTTCGGCTCCAACAATGTCCTGACGGACAATGGCCGC
ATAACAGCGGTCATTGACTGGAGCGAGGCGATGTTCGGGGATTCCCAATACGAGGTCGCCAACATCTTCT
TCTGGAGGCCGTGGTTGGCTTGTATGGAGCAGCAGACGCGCTACTTCGAGCGGAGGCATCCGGAGCTTGC
AGGATCGCCGCGGCTCCGGGCGTATATGCTCCGCATTGGTCTTGACCAACTCTATCAGAGCTTGGTTGAC
GGCAATTTCGATGATGCAGCTTGGGCGCAGGGTCGATGCGACGCAATCGTCCGATCCGGAGCCGGGACTG
TCGGGCGTACACAAATCGCCCGCAGAAGCGCGGCCGTCTGGACCGATGGCTGTGTAGAAGTACTCGCCGA
TAGTGGAAACCGACGCCCCAGCACTCGTCCGAGGGCAAAGGAATAGCACGTGCTACGAGATTTCGATTCC
ACCGCCGCCTTCTATGAAAGGTTGGGCTTCGGAATCGTTTTCCGGGACGCCGGCTGGATGATCCTCCAGC
GCGGGGATCTCATGCTGGAGTTCTTCGCCCACCCCAACTTGTTTATTGCAGCTTATAATGGTTACAAATA
AAGCAATAGCATCACAAATTTCACAAATAAAGCATTTTTTTCACTGCATTCTAGTTGTGGTTTGTCCAAA
CTCATCAATGTATCTTATCATGTCTGTATACCGTCGACCTCTAGCTAGAGCTTGGCGTAATCATGGTCAT
AGCTGTTTCCTGTGTGAAATTGTTATCCGCTCACAATTCCACACAACATACGAGCCGGAAGCATAAAGTG
TAAAGCCTGGGGTGCCTAATGAGTGAGCTAACTCACATTAATTGCGTTGCGCTCACTGCCCGCTTTCCAG
TCGGGAAACCTGTCGTGCCAGCTGCATTAATGAATCGGCCAACGCGCGGGGAGAGGCGGTTTGCGTATTG
GGCGCTCTTCCGCTTCCTCGCTCACTGACTCGCTGCGCTCGGTCGTTCGGCTGCGGCGAGCGGTATCAGC
TCACTCAAAGGCGGTAATACGGTTATCCACAGAATCAGGGGATAACGCAGGAAAGAACATGTGAGCAAAA
GGCCAGCAAAAGGCCAGGAACCGTAAAAAGGCCGCGTTGCTGGCGTTTTTCCATAGGCTCCGCCCCCCTG
ACGAGCATCACAAAAATCGACGCTCAAGTCAGAGGTGGCGAAACCCGACAGGACTATAAAGATACCAGGC
GTTTCCCCCTGGAAGCTCCCTCGTGCGCTCTCCTGTTCCGACCCTGCCGCTTACCGGATACCTGTCCGCC
TTTCTCCCTTCGGGAAGCGTGGCGCTTTCTCATAGCTCACGCTGTAGGTATCTCAGTTCGGTGTAGGTCG
TTCGCTCCAAGCTGGGCTGTGTGCACGAACCCCCCGTTCAGCCCGACCGCTGCGCCTTATCCGGTAACTA
TCGTCTTGAGTCCAACCCGGTAAGACACGACTTATCGCCACTGGCAGCAGCCACTGGTAACAGGATTAGC
AGAGCGAGGTATGTAGGCGGTGCTACAGAGTTCTTGAAGTGGTGGCCTAACTACGGCTACACTAGAAGAA
CAGTATTTGGTATCTGCGCTCTGCTGAAGCCAGTTACCTTCGGAAAAAGAGTTGGTAGCTCTTGATCCGG
CAAACAAACCACCGCTGGTAGCGGTGGTTTTTTTGTTTGCAAGCAGCAGATTACGCGCAGAAAAAAAGGA
TCTCAA
